>Addgene plasmid #234072 | pLenti_PEmax-2A-MLH1dn-2A-BSD | addgene full sequence | sequence record 466038 | Addgene NGS Result
TCGACGGATCGGGAGATCTCCCGATCCCCTATGGTGCACTCTCAGTACAATCTGCTCTGATGCCGCATAG
TTAAGCCAGTATCTGCTCCCTGCTTGTGTGTTGGAGGTCGCTGAGTAGTGCGCGAGCAAAATTTAAGCTA
CAACAAGGCAAGGCTTGACCGACAATTGCATGAAGAATCTGCTTAGGGTTAGGCGTTTTGCGCTGCTTCG
CGATGTACGGGCCAGATATACGCGTTGACATTGATTATTGACTAGTTATTAATAGTAATCAATTACGGGG
TCATTAGTTCATAGCCCATATATGGAGTTCCGCGTTACATAACTTACGGTAAATGGCCCGCCTGGCTGAC
CGCCCAACGACCCCCGCCCATTGACGTCAATAATGACGTATGTTCCCATAGTAACGCCAATAGGGACTTT
CCATTGACGTCAATGGGTGGAGTATTTACGGTAAACTGCCCACTTGGCAGTACATCAAGTGTATCATATG
CCAAGTACGCCCCCTATTGACGTCAATGACGGTAAATGGCCCGCCTGGCATTATGCCCAGTACATGACCT
TATGGGACTTTCCTACTTGGCAGTACATCTACGTATTAGTCATCGCTATTACCATGGTGATGCGGTTTTG
GCAGTACATCAATGGGCGTGGATAGCGGTTTGACTCACGGGGATTTCCAAGTCTCCACCCCATTGACGTC
AATGGGAGTTTGTTTTGGCACCAAAATCAACGGGACTTTCCAAAATGTCGTAACAACTCCGCCCCATTGA
CGCAAATGGGCGGTAGGCGTGTACGGTGGGAGGTCTATATAAGCAGCGCGTTTTGCCTGTACTGGGTCTC
TCTGGTTAGACCAGATCTGAGCCTGGGAGCTCTCTGGCTAACTAGGGAACCCACTGCTTAAGCCTCAATA
AAGCTTGCCTTGAGTGCTTCAAGTAGTGTGTGCCCGTCTGTTGTGTGACTCTGGTAACTAGAGATCCCTC
AGACCCTTTTAGTCAGTGTGGAAAATCTCTAGCAGTGGCGCCCGAACAGGGACTTGAAAGCGAAAGGGAA
ACCAGAGGAGCTCTCTCGACGCAGGACTCGGCTTGCTGAAGCGCGCACGGCAAGAGGCGAGGGGCGGCGA
CTGGTGAGTACGCCAAAAATTTTGACTAGCGGAGGCTAGAAGGAGAGAGATGGGTGCGAGAGCGTCAGTA
TTAAGCGGGGGAGAATTAGATCGCGATGGGAAAAAATTCGGTTAAGGCCAGGGGGAAAGAAAAAATATAA
ATTAAAACATATAGTATGGGCAAGCAGGGAGCTAGAACGATTCGCAGTTAATCCTGGCCTGTTAGAAACA
TCAGAAGGCTGTAGACAAATACTGGGACAGCTACAACCATCCCTTCAGACAGGATCAGAAGAACTTAGAT
CATTATATAATACAGTAGCAACCCTCTATTGTGTGCATCAAAGGATAGAGATAAAAGACACCAAGGAAGC
TTTAGACAAGATAGAGGAAGAGCAAAACAAAAGTAAGACCACCGCACAGCAAGCGGCCGCTGATCTTCAG
ACCTGGAGGAGGAGATATGAGGGACAATTGGAGAAGTGAATTATATAAATATAAAGTAGTAAAAATTGAA
CCATTAGGAGTAGCACCCACCAAGGCAAAGAGAAGAGTGGTGCAGAGAGAAAAAAGAGCAGTGGGAATAG
GAGCTTTGTTCCTTGGGTTCTTGGGAGCAGCAGGAAGCACTATGGGCGCAGCGTCAATGACGCTGACGGT
ACAGGCCAGACAATTATTGTCTGGTATAGTGCAGCAGCAGAACAATTTGCTGAGGGCTATTGAGGCGCAA
CAGCATCTGTTGCAACTCACAGTCTGGGGCATCAAGCAGCTCCAGGCAAGAATCCTGGCTGTGGAAAGAT
ACCTAAAGGATCAACAGCTCCTGGGGATTTGGGGTTGCTCTGGAAAACTCATTTGCACCACTGCTGTGCC
TTGGAATGCTAGTTGGAGTAATAAATCTCTGGAACAGATTTGGAATCACACGACCTGGATGGAGTGGGAC
AGAGAAATTAACAATTACACAAGCTTAATACACTCCTTAATTGAAGAATCGCAAAACCAGCAAGAAAAGA
ATGAACAAGAATTATTGGAATTAGATAAATGGGCAAGTTTGTGGAATTGGTTTAACATAACAAATTGGCT
GTGGTATATAAAATTATTCATAATGATAGTAGGAGGCTTGGTAGGTTTAAGAATAGTTTTTGCTGTACTT
TCTATAGTGAATAGAGTTAGGCAGGGATATTCACCATTATCGTTTCAGACCCACCTCCCAACCCCGAGGG
GACCCGACAGGCCCGAAGGAATAGAAGAAGAAGGTGGAGAGAGAGACAGAGACAGATCCATTCGATTAGT
GAACGGATCGGCACTGCGTGCGCCAATTCTGCAGACAAATGGCAGTATTCATCCACAATTTTAAAAGAAA
AGGGGGGATTGGGGGGTACAGTGCAGGGGAAAGAATAGTAGACATAATAGCAACAGACATACAAACTAAA
GAATTACAAAAACAAATTACAAAAATTCAAAATTTTCGGGTTTATTACAGGGACAGCAGAGATCCAGTTT
GGTTAATTAGCTAGCTAGGTCTTGAAAGGAGTGGGAATTGGCTCCGGTGCCCGTCAGTGGGCAGAGCGCA
CATCGCCCACAGTCCCCGAGAAGTTGGGGGGAGGGGTCGGCAATTGATCCGGTGCCTAGAGAAGGTGGCG
CGGGGTAAACTGGGAAAGTGATGTCGTGTACTGGCTCCGCCTTTTTCCCGAGGGTGGGGGAGAACCGTAT
ATAAGTGCAGTAGTCGCCGTGAACGTTCTTTTTCGCAACGGGTTTGCCGCCAGAACACAGGACCGGTTCT
AGAGCCACCATGAAACGGACAGCCGACGGAAGCGAGTTCGAGTCACCAAAGAAGAAGCGGAAAGTCGACA
AGAAGTACAGCATCGGCCTGGACATCGGCACCAACTCTGTGGGCTGGGCCGTGATCACCGACGAGTACAA
GGTGCCCAGCAAGAAATTCAAGGTGCTGGGCAACACCGACCGGCACAGCATCAAGAAGAACCTGATCGGA
GCCCTGCTGTTCGACAGCGGCGAAACAGCCGAGGCCACCCGGCTGAAGAGAACCGCCAGAAGAAGATACA
CCAGACGGAAGAACCGGATCTGCTATCTGCAAGAGATCTTCAGCAACGAGATGGCCAAGGTGGACGACAG
CTTCTTCCACAGACTGGAAGAGTCCTTCCTGGTGGAAGAGGATAAGAAGCACGAGCGGCACCCCATCTTC
GGCAACATCGTGGACGAGGTGGCCTACCACGAGAAGTACCCCACCATCTACCACCTGAGAAAGAAACTGG
TGGACAGCACCGACAAGGCCGACCTGCGGCTGATCTATCTGGCCCTGGCCCACATGATCAAGTTCCGGGG
CCACTTCCTGATCGAGGGCGACCTGAACCCCGACAACAGCGACGTGGACAAGCTGTTCATCCAGCTGGTG
CAGACCTACAACCAGCTGTTCGAGGAAAACCCCATCAACGCCAGCGGCGTGGACGCCAAGGCCATCCTGT
CTGCCAGACTGAGCAAGAGCAGAAAGCTGGAAAATCTGATCGCCCAGCTGCCCGGCGAGAAGAAGAATGG
CCTGTTCGGAAACCTGATTGCCCTGAGCCTGGGCCTGACCCCCAACTTCAAGAGCAACTTCGACCTGGCC
GAGGATGCCAAACTGCAGCTGAGCAAGGACACCTACGACGACGACCTGGACAACCTGCTGGCCCAGATCG
GCGACCAGTACGCCGACCTGTTTCTGGCCGCCAAGAACCTGTCCGACGCCATCCTGCTGAGCGACATCCT
GAGAGTGAACACCGAGATCACCAAGGCCCCCCTGAGCGCCTCTATGATCAAGAGATACGACGAGCACCAC
CAGGACCTGACCCTGCTGAAAGCTCTCGTGCGGCAGCAGCTGCCTGAGAAGTACAAAGAGATTTTCTTCG
ACCAGAGCAAGAACGGCTACGCCGGCTACATTGACGGCGGAGCCAGCCAGGAAGAGTTCTACAAGTTCAT
CAAGCCCATCCTGGAAAAGATGGACGGCACCGAGGAACTGCTCGTGAAGCTGAAGAGAGAGGACCTGCTG
CGGAAGCAGCGGACCTTCGACAACGGCAGCATCCCCCACCAGATCCACCTGGGAGAGCTGCACGCCATTC
TGCGGCGGCAGGAAGATTTTTACCCATTCCTGAAGGACAACCGGGAAAAGATCGAGAAGATCCTGACCTT
CCGCATCCCCTACTACGTGGGCCCTCTGGCCAGGGGAAACAGCAGATTCGCCTGGATGACCAGAAAGAGC
GAGGAAACCATCACCCCCTGGAACTTCGAGGAAGTGGTGGACAAGGGCGCTTCCGCCCAGAGCTTCATCG
AGCGGATGACCAACTTCGATAAGAACCTGCCCAACGAGAAGGTGCTGCCCAAGCACAGCCTGCTGTACGA
GTACTTCACCGTGTATAACGAGCTGACCAAAGTGAAATACGTGACCGAGGGAATGAGAAAGCCCGCCTTC
CTGAGCGGCGAGCAGAAAAAGGCCATCGTGGACCTGCTGTTCAAGACCAACCGGAAAGTGACCGTGAAGC
AGCTGAAAGAGGACTACTTCAAGAAAATCGAGTGCTTCGACTCCGTGGAAATCTCCGGCGTGGAAGATCG
GTTCAACGCCTCCCTGGGCACATACCACGATCTGCTGAAAATTATCAAGGACAAGGACTTCCTGGACAAT
GAGGAAAACGAGGACATTCTGGAAGATATCGTGCTGACCCTGACACTGTTTGAGGACAGAGAGATGATCG
AGGAACGGCTGAAAACCTATGCCCACCTGTTCGACGACAAAGTGATGAAGCAGCTGAAGCGGCGGAGATA
CACCGGCTGGGGCAGGCTGAGCCGGAAGCTGATCAACGGCATCCGGGACAAGCAGTCCGGCAAGACAATC
CTGGATTTCCTGAAGTCCGACGGCTTCGCCAACAGAAACTTCATGCAGCTGATCCACGACGACAGCCTGA
CCTTTAAAGAGGACATCCAGAAAGCCCAGGTGTCCGGCCAGGGCGATAGCCTGCACGAGCACATTGCCAA
TCTGGCCGGCAGCCCCGCCATTAAGAAGGGCATCCTGCAGACAGTGAAGGTGGTGGACGAGCTCGTGAAA
GTGATGGGCCGGCACAAGCCCGAGAACATCGTGATCGAAATGGCCAGAGAGAACCAGACCACCCAGAAGG
GACAGAAGAACAGCCGCGAGAGAATGAAGCGGATCGAAGAGGGCATCAAAGAGCTGGGCAGCCAGATCCT
GAAAGAACACCCCGTGGAAAACACCCAGCTGCAGAACGAGAAGCTGTACCTGTACTACCTGCAGAATGGG
CGGGATATGTACGTGGACCAGGAACTGGACATCAACCGGCTGTCCGACTACGATGTGGACGCTATCGTGC
CTCAGAGCTTTCTGAAGGACGACTCCATCGACAACAAGGTGCTGACCAGAAGCGACAAGAACCGGGGCAA
GAGCGACAACGTGCCCTCCGAAGAGGTCGTGAAGAAGATGAAGAACTACTGGCGGCAGCTGCTGAACGCC
AAGCTGATTACCCAGAGAAAGTTCGACAATCTGACCAAGGCCGAGAGAGGCGGCCTGAGCGAACTGGATA
AGGCCGGCTTCATCAAGAGACAGCTGGTGGAAACCCGGCAGATCACAAAGCACGTGGCACAGATCCTGGA
CTCCCGGATGAACACTAAGTACGACGAGAATGACAAGCTGATCCGGGAAGTGAAAGTGATCACCCTGAAG
TCCAAGCTGGTGTCCGATTTCCGGAAGGATTTCCAGTTTTACAAAGTGCGCGAGATCAACAACTACCACC
ACGCCCACGACGCCTACCTGAACGCCGTCGTGGGAACCGCCCTGATCAAAAAGTACCCTAAGCTGGAAAG
CGAGTTCGTGTACGGCGACTACAAGGTGTACGACGTGCGGAAGATGATCGCCAAGAGCGAGCAGGAAATC
GGCAAGGCTACCGCCAAGTACTTCTTCTACAGCAACATCATGAACTTTTTCAAGACCGAGATTACCCTGG
CCAACGGCGAGATCCGGAAGCGGCCTCTGATCGAGACAAACGGCGAAACCGGGGAGATCGTGTGGGATAA
GGGCCGGGATTTTGCCACCGTGCGGAAAGTGCTGAGCATGCCCCAAGTGAATATCGTGAAAAAGACCGAG
GTGCAGACAGGCGGCTTCAGCAAAGAGTCTATCCTGCCCAAGAGGAACAGCGATAAGCTGATCGCCAGAA
AGAAGGACTGGGACCCTAAGAAGTACGGCGGCTTCGACAGCCCCACCGTGGCCTATTCTGTGCTGGTGGT
GGCCAAAGTGGAAAAGGGCAAGTCCAAGAAACTGAAGAGTGTGAAAGAGCTGCTGGGGATCACCATCATG
GAAAGAAGCAGCTTCGAGAAGAATCCCATCGACTTTCTGGAAGCCAAGGGCTACAAAGAAGTGAAAAAGG
ACCTGATCATCAAGCTGCCTAAGTACTCCCTGTTCGAGCTGGAAAACGGCCGGAAGAGAATGCTGGCCTC
TGCCGGCGAACTGCAGAAGGGAAACGAACTGGCCCTGCCCTCCAAATATGTGAACTTCCTGTACCTGGCC
AGCCACTATGAGAAGCTGAAGGGCTCCCCCGAGGATAATGAGCAGAAACAGCTGTTTGTGGAACAGCACA
AGCACTACCTGGACGAGATCATCGAGCAGATCAGCGAGTTCTCCAAGAGAGTGATCCTGGCCGACGCTAA
TCTGGACAAAGTGCTGTCCGCCTACAACAAGCACCGGGATAAGCCCATCAGAGAGCAGGCCGAGAATATC
ATCCACCTGTTTACCCTGACCAATCTGGGAGCCCCTGCCGCCTTCAAGTACTTTGACACCACCATCGACC
GGAAGAGGTACACCAGCACCAAAGAGGTGCTGGACGCCACCCTGATCCACCAGAGCATCACCGGCCTGTA
CGAGACACGGATCGACCTGTCTCAGCTGGGAGGTGACTCCGGCGGAAGCTCTGGTGGCAGCAAGCGGACC
GCCGACGGCTCTGAATTCGAGAGCCCTAAGAAGAAAAGAAAGGTGAGCGGAGGCTCTAGCGGCGGAAGCA
CCCTGAACATTGAAGACGAGTATAGACTGCATGAAACAAGCAAGGAACCCGACGTGTCCCTGGGCTCCAC
CTGGCTGTCCGACTTTCCCCAGGCCTGGGCCGAGACAGGAGGAATGGGCCTGGCCGTGCGGCAGGCACCC
CTGATCATCCCTCTGAAGGCCACCTCTACACCCGTGAGCATCAAGCAGTACCCTATGTCTCAGGAGGCCA
GACTGGGCATCAAGCCTCACATCCAGAGGCTGCTGGACCAGGGCATCCTGGTGCCATGCCAGAGCCCCTG
GAACACACCACTGCTGCCCGTGAAGAAGCCAGGCACCAATGACTATAGACCCGTGCAGGATCTGAGAGAG
GTGAACAAGAGGGTGGAGGATATCCACCCCACCGTGCCCAACCCTTACAATCTGCTGTCCGGCCTGCCCC
CTTCTCACCAGTGGTATACAGTGCTGGACCTGAAGGATGCCTTCTTTTGTCTGAGACTGCACCCTACCAG
CCAGCCACTGTTCGCCTTTGAGTGGAGGGACCCTGAGATGGGCATCTCTGGCCAGCTGACCTGGACACGC
CTGCCTCAGGGCTTCAAGAATAGCCCAACACTGTTTAACGAGGCCCTGCACCGCGACCTGGCAGATTTCC
GGATCCAGCACCCAGATCTGATCCTGCTGCAGTACGTGGACGATCTGCTGCTGGCCGCCACCAGCGAGCT
GGATTGCCAGCAGGGAACACGCGCCCTGCTGCAGACCCTGGGAAACCTGGGATATAGGGCATCCGCCAAG
AAGGCCCAGATCTGTCAGAAGCAGGTGAAGTACCTGGGCTATCTGCTGAAGGAGGGCCAGAGATGGCTGA
CAGAGGCCAGGAAGGAGACAGTGATGGGCCAGCCAACACCCAAGACCCCAAGACAGCTGAGGGAGTTCCT
GGGCAAAGCAGGATTTTGCAGGCTGTTCATCCCAGGATTCGCAGAGATGGCAGCACCTCTGTACCCACTG
ACCAAGCCGGGCACCCTGTTTAATTGGGGCCCTGACCAGCAGAAGGCCTATCAGGAGATCAAGCAGGCCC
TGCTGACAGCACCAGCCCTGGGCCTGCCAGACCTGACCAAGCCTTTCGAGCTGTTTGTGGATGAGAAGCA
GGGCTACGCCAAGGGCGTGCTGACCCAGAAGCTGGGACCATGGAGACGGCCCGTGGCCTATCTGTCCAAG
AAGCTGGACCCAGTGGCAGCAGGATGGCCACCATGCCTGAGGATGGTGGCAGCAATCGCCGTGCTGACAA
AGGATGCCGGCAAGCTGACCATGGGACAGCCACTGGTCATCCTGGCACCACACGCAGTGGAGGCCCTGGT
GAAGCAGCCTCCAGATCGCTGGCTGTCTAACGCCCGGATGACACACTACCAGGCCCTGCTGCTGGACACC
GATCGCGTGCAGTTTGGCCCTGTGGTGGCCCTGAATCCAGCCACCCTGCTGCCTCTGCCAGAGGAGGGCC
TGCAGCACAACTGTCTGGACATCCTGGCAGAGGCACACGGAACAAGGCCAGACCTGACCGATCAGCCCCT
GCCTGACGCCGATCACACATGGTATACCGATGGAAGCTCCCTGCTGCAGGAGGGCCAGAGGAAGGCAGGA
GCAGCAGTGACCACAGAGACAGAAGTGATCTGGGCCAAGGCCCTGCCAGCAGGCACATCCGCCCAGCGGG
CCGAGCTGATCGCCCTGACCCAGGCCCTGAAGATGGCCGAGGGCAAGAAGCTGAACGTGTACACAGACTC
CAGATATGCCTTCGCCACCGCACACATCCACGGAGAGATCTACAGGCGCCGGGGCTGGCTGACCTCTGAG
GGCAAGGAGATCAAGAACAAGGATGAGATCCTGGCCCTGCTGAAGGCCCTGTTTCTGCCCAAGCGGCTGA
GCATCATCCACTGTCCTGGACACCAGAAGGGACACTCCGCCGAGGCAAGGGGCAATCGGATGGCCGACCA
GGCCGCCAGAAAGGCTGCTATTACTGAAACTCCCGACACTTCCACTCTGCTGATTGAAAACTCCTCCCCT
TCTGGCGGCTCAAAAAGAACCGCCGACGGCAGCGAATTCGAGTCTCCCAAGAAGAAGAGGAAAGTCGGCT
CTGGCCCTGCCGCTAAGAGAGTGAAGCTGGACGGAAGCGGAGCTACTAACTTCAGCCTGCTGAAGCAGGC
TGGAGACGTGGAGGAGAACCCTGGACCTAGCTTCGTTGCTGGAGTCATCCGGAGACTGGACGAGACAGTG
GTGAACAGAATTGCCGCCGGCGAGGTGATCCAGAGACCTGCCAATGCAATAAAGGAGATGATCGAGAACT
GTCTGGACGCCAAGTCCACAAGCATTCAGGTGATCGTGAAGGAGGGCGGACTGAAGCTGATCCAGATCCA
AGACAACGGCACAGGCATCAGAAAGGAAGATCTGGACATCGTGTGTGAACGGTTCACCACATCTAAGCTG
CAGTCTTTTGAGGATCTGGCCTCTATCAGTACCTACGGCTTCAGAGGCGAGGCCCTGGCCAGCATCAGCC
ACGTGGCCCATGTGACCATCACCACCAAAACCGCCGACGGCAAATGCGCTTATCGCGCTAGCTACAGCGA
CGGCAAGCTGAAAGCCCCGCCAAAGCCTTGCGCCGGCAACCAGGGTACACAGATAACAGTGGAGGATCTG
TTCTACAACATCGCCACCCGGAGAAAGGCCCTGAAAAATCCCAGCGAGGAGTACGGCAAGATCCTGGAAG
TCGTCGGCAGATACTCCGTGCACAACGCCGGAATCAGCTTTAGCGTAAAGAAGCAGGGAGAAACCGTGGC
CGATGTGCGCACCCTGCCAAATGCCAGCACCGTGGATAACATCAGAAGCATTTTCGGAAATGCCGTGTCC
AGAGAACTGATCGAGATCGGCTGCGAAGATAAGACCCTGGCTTTTAAGATGAACGGCTACATCAGCAACG
CCAATTACTCTGTGAAGAAGTGCATCTTTCTTCTGTTCATCAACCACAGACTGGTGGAAAGCACCAGCCT
GCGGAAAGCCATCGAGACAGTGTACGCCGCCTACCTGCCTAAGAACACCCACCCCTTCCTGTACCTGAGC
CTCGAGATCAGCCCTCAGAACGTGGACGTCAATGTGCATCCTACAAAGCACGAGGTGCACTTCCTGCACG
AGGAAAGCATCCTGGAAAGAGTGCAGCAGCACATTGAGAGCAAGCTGCTGGGCTCTAACAGCAGCAGAAT
GTACTTCACACAGACCCTGCTGCCTGGCCTGGCCGGCCCCTCAGGCGAAATGGTTAAGTCCACAACCTCT
CTGACCTCATCCAGCACCAGCGGTTCTTCCGATAAGGTGTACGCCCACCAGATGGTGCGGACCGACTCTC
GGGAGCAGAAGCTGGACGCCTTTCTGCAACCTCTGAGCAAACCTCTGAGCTCTCAGCCTCAGGCCATCGT
GACCGAGGACAAGACAGATATCTCCTCCGGCCGTGCCAGACAGCAGGACGAAGAAATGCTCGAGCTGCCA
GCTCCTGCCGAGGTGGCCGCCAAGAACCAGAGCCTGGAGGGAGATACCACAAAGGGCACCAGCGAAATGA
GCGAGAAGCGGGGCCCTACCTCCAGCAACCCCAGAAAACGGCACCGGGAGGACAGCGACGTGGAAATGGT
GGAGGACGACAGCAGAAAGGAAATGACAGCCGCTTGTACCCCTAGAAGAAGAATCATCAACCTGACCTCC
GTGCTGAGCCTGCAGGAGGAGATCAACGAGCAGGGCCACGAGGTGCTGAGAGAGATGCTGCACAATCACA
GCTTCGTGGGCTGCGTGAACCCTCAATGGGCCCTGGCTCAGCATCAAACAAAGCTGTACCTGCTGAACAC
CACCAAGCTGAGCGAAGAGCTGTTCTACCAGATCCTCATCTACGACTTCGCCAACTTCGGCGTGCTACGC
CTGAGCGAGCCCGCCCCTCTGTTTGACCTGGCCATGCTGGCTCTGGATAGCCCAGAAAGCGGCTGGACAG
AAGAGGACGGACCTAAAGAGGGGCTGGCTGAATACATCGTGGAGTTCCTGAAGAAAAAGGCCGAGATGCT
GGCCGACTACTTTTCTCTGGAAATCGACGAGGAAGGCAACCTGATCGGCCTGCCTCTGCTGATCGATAAC
TACGTGCCTCCCCTGGAAGGCCTGCCCATCTTCATCCTGAGACTGGCTACAGAGGTGAACTGGGACGAGG
AAAAGGAATGCTTCGAGTCTCTGAGCAAGGAGTGCGCCATGTTCTATAGCATCAGAAAACAGTACATCTC
TGAAGAGAGCACTCTGTCTGGCCAGCAGAGTGAAGTGCCCGGAAGCATCCCCAACAGCTGGAAGTGGACC
GTGGAACACATCGTGTACAAGGCCCTGCGGAGCCACATTCTCCCTCCTAAGCACTTCACCGAGGACGGCA
ACATCCTGCAGCTGGCCAACCTGCCCGACCTTTATAAGGTTTTCGGATCCGGCGCAACAAACTTCTCTCT
GCTGAAACAAGCCGGAGATGTCGAAGAGAATCCTGGACCGATGGCCAAGCCTTTGTCTCAAGAAGAATCC
ACCCTCATTGAAAGAGCAACGGCTACAATCAACAGCATCCCCATCTCTGAAGACTACAGCGTCGCCAGCG
CAGCTCTCTCTAGCGACGGCCGCATCTTCACTGGTGTCAATGTATATCATTTTACTGGGGGACCTTGTGC
AGAACTCGTGGTGCTGGGCACTGCTGCTGCTGCGGCAGCTGGCAACCTGACTTGTATCGTCGCGATCGGA
AATGAGAACAGGGGCATCTTGAGCCCCTGCGGACGGTGCCGACAGGTGCTTCTCGATCTGCATCCTGGGA
TCAAAGCCATAGTGAAGGACAGTGATGGACAGCCGACGGCAGTTGGGATTCGTGAATTGCTGCCCTCTGG
TTATGTGTGGGAGGGCTAAGCCGTGACCTACATGCTCGAAGGGCGTATGCGCCACGAATTCGATATCAAG
CTTATCGGTAATCAACCTCTGGATTACAAAATTTGTGAAAGATTGACTGGTATTCTTAACTATGTTGCTC
CTTTTACGCTATGTGGATACGCTGCTTTAATGCCTTTGTATCATGCTATTGCTTCCCGTATGGCTTTCAT
TTTCTCCTCCTTGTATAAATCCTGGTTGCTGTCTCTTTATGAGGAGTTGTGGCCCGTTGTCAGGCAACGT
GGCGTGGTGTGCACTGTGTTTGCTGACGCAACCCCCACTGGTTGGGGCATTGCCACCACCTGTCAGCTCC
TTTCCGGGACTTTCGCTTTCCCCCTCCCTATTGCCACGGCGGAACTCATCGCCGCCTGCCTTGCCCGCTG
CTGGACAGGGGCTCGGCTGTTGGGCACTGACAATTCCGTGGTGTTGTCGGGGAAATCATCGTCCTTTCCT
TGGCTGCTCGCCTGTGTTGCCACCTGGATTCTGCGCGGGACGTCCTTCTGCTACGTCCCTTCGGCCCTCA
ATCCAGCGGACCTTCCTTCCCGCGGCCTGCTGCCGGCTCTGCGGCCTCTTCCGCGTCTTCGCCTTCGCCC
TCAGACGAGTCGGATCTCCCTTTGGGCCGCCTCCCCGCATCGATACCGTCGACCTCGAGACCTAGAAAAA
CATGGAGCAATCACAAGTAGCAATACAGCAGCTACCAATGCTGATTGTGCCTGGCTAGAAGCACAAGAGG
AGGAGGAGGTGGGTTTTCCAGTCACACCTCAGGTACCTTTAAGACCAATGACTTACAAGGCAGCTGTAGA
TCTTAGCCACTTTTTAAAAGAAAAGGGGGGACTGGAAGGGCTAATTCACTCCCAACGAAGACAAGATATC
CTTGATCTGTGGATCTACCACACACAAGGCTACTTCCCTGATTGGCAGAACTACACACCAGGGCCAGGGA
TCAGATATCCACTGACCTTTGGATGGTGCTACAAGCTAGTACCAGTTGAGCAAGAGAAGGTAGAAGAAGC
CAATGAAGGAGAGAACACCCGCTTGTTACACCCTGTGAGCCTGCATGGGATGGATGACCCGGAGAGAGAA
GTATTAGAGTGGAGGTTTGACAGCCGCCTAGCATTTCATCACATGGCCCGAGAGCTGCATCCGGACTGTA
CTGGGTCTCTCTGGTTAGACCAGATCTGAGCCTGGGAGCTCTCTGGCTAACTAGGGAACCCACTGCTTAA
GCCTCAATAAAGCTTGCCTTGAGTGCTTCAAGTAGTGTGTGCCCGTCTGTTGTGTGACTCTGGTAACTAG
AGATCCCTCAGACCCTTTTAGTCAGTGTGGAAAATCTCTAGCAGGGCCCGTTTAAACCCGCTGATCAGCC
TCGACTGTGCCTTCTAGTTGCCAGCCATCTGTTGTTTGCCCCTCCCCCGTGCCTTCCTTGACCCTGGAAG
GTGCCACTCCCACTGTCCTTTCCTAATAAAATGAGGAAATTGCATCGCATTGTCTGAGTAGGTGTCATTC
TATTCTGGGGGGTGGGGTGGGGCAGGACAGCAAGGGGGAGGATTGGGAAGACAATAGCAGGCATGCTGGG
GATGCGGTGGGCTCTATGGCTTCTGAGGCGGAAAGAACCAGCTGGGGCTCTAGGGGGTATCCCC
[124 nt withheld, positions 13715-13838]
C
[91 nt withheld, positions 13840-13930]
A
[49 nt withheld, positions 13932-13980]
CCTTTGACGTTGGAGTCCACGTTCTTT
[37 nt withheld, positions 14008-14044]
ACCCTATCTCGGTCTATTCTTTTGATTTATAAGGGATTTTGCCGATTTCGGCCTATTGGTTAAAAAATGA
GCTGATTTAACAAAAATTTAACGCGAATTAATTCTGTGGAATGTGTGTCAGTTAGGGTGTGGAAAGTCCC
CAGGCTCCCCAGCAGGCAGAAGTATGCAAAGCATGCATCTCAATTAGTCAGCAACCAGGTGTGGAAAGTC
CCCAGGCTCCCCAGCAGGCAGAAGTATGCAAAGCATGCATCTCAATTAGTCAGCAACCATAGTCCCGCCC
CTAACTCCGCCCAGTTCCGCCCATTCTCCGCCCCATGGCTGACTAATTTTTTTTATTTATGCAGAGGCCG
AGGCCGCCTCTGCCTCTGAGCTATTCCAGAAGTAGTGAGGAGGCTTTTTTGGAGGCCTAGGCTTTTGCAA
AAAGCTCCCGGGAGCTTGTATATCCATTTTCGGATCTGATCAGCACGTGTTGACAATTAATCATCGGCAT
AGTATATCGGCATAGTATAATACGACAAGGTGAGGAACTAAACCATGGCCAAGTTGACCAGTGCCGTTCC
GGTGCTCACCGCGCGCGACGTCGCCGGAGCGGTCGAGTTCTGGACCGACCGGCTCGGGTTCTCCCGGGAC
TTCGTGGAGGACGACTTCGCCGGTGTGGTCCGGGACGACGTGACCCTGTTCATCAGCGCGGTCCAGGACC
AGGTGGTGCCGGACAACACCCTGGCCTGGGTGTGGGTGCGCGGCCTGGACGAGCTGTACGCCGAGTGGTC
GGAGGTCGTGTCCACGAACTTCCGGGACGCCTCCGGGCCGGCCATGACCGAGATCGGCGAGCAGCCGTGG
GGGCGGGAGTTCGCCCTGCGCGACCCGGCCGGCAACTGCGTGCACTTCGTGGCCGAGGAGCAGGACTGAC
ACGTGCTACGAGATTTCGATTCCACCGCCGCCTTCTATGAAAGGTTGGGCTTCGGAATCGTTTTCCGGGA
CGCCGGCTGGATGATCCTCCAGCGCGGGGATCTCATGCTGGAGTTCTTCGCCCACCCCAACTTGTTTATT
GCAGCTTATAATGGTTACAAATAAAGCAATAGCATCACAAATTTCACAAATAAAGCATTTTTTTCACTGC
ATTCTAGTTGTGGTTTGTCCAAACTCATCAATGTATCTTATCATGTCTGTATACCGTCGACCTCTAGCTA
GAGCTTGGCGTAATCATGGTCATAGCTGTTTCCTGTGTGAAATTGTTATCCGCTCACAATTCCACACAAC
ATACGAGCCGGAAGCATAAAGTGTAAAGCCTGGGGTGCCTAATGAGTGAGCTAACTCACATTAATTGCGT
TGCGCTCACTGCCCGCTTTCCAGTCGGGAAACCTGTCGTGCCAGCTGCATTAATGAATCGGCCAACGCGC
GGGGAGAGGCGGTTTGCGTATTGGGCGCTCTTCCGCTTCCTCGCTCACTGACTCGCTGCGCTCGGTCGTT
CGGCTGCGGCGAGCGGTATCAGCTCACTCAAAGGCGGTAATACGGTTATCCACAGAATCAGGGGATAACG
CAGGAAAGAACATGTGAGCAAAAGGCCAGCAAAAGGCCAGGAACCGTAAAAAGGCCGCGTTGCTGGCGTT
TTTCCATAGGCTCCGCCCCCCTGACGAGCATCACAAAAATCGACGCTCAAGTCAGAGGTGGCGAAACCCG
ACAGGACTATAAAGATACCAGGCGTTTCCCCCTGGAAGCTCCCTCGTGCGCTCTCCTGTTCCGACCCTGC
CGCTTACCGGATACCTGTCCGCCTTTCTCCCTTCGGGAAGCGTGGCGCTTTCTCATAGCTCACGCTGTAG
GTATCTCAGTTCGGTGTAGGTCGTTCGCTCCAAGCTGGGCTGTGTGCACGAACCCCCCGTTCAGCCCGAC
CGCTGCGCCTTATCCGGTAACTATCGTCTTGAGTCCAACCCGGTAAGACACGACTTATCGCCACTGGCAG
CAGCCACTGGTAACAGGATTAGCAGAGCGAGGTATGTAGGCGGTGCTACAGAGTTCTTGAAGTGGTGGCC
TAACTACGGCTACACTAGAAGAACAGTATTTGGTATCTGCGCTCTGCTGAAGCCAGTTACCTTCGGAAAA
AGAGTTGGTAGCTCTTGATCCGGCAAACAAACCACCGCTGGTAGCGGTGGTTTTTTTGTTTGCAAGCAGC
AGATTACGCGCAGAAAAAAAGGATCTCAAGAAGATCCTTTGATCTTTTCTACGGGGTCTGACGCTCAGTG
GAACGAAAACTCACGTTAAGGGATTTTGGTCATGAGATTATCAAAAAGGATCTTCACCTAGATCCTTTTA
AATTAAAAATGAAGTTTTAAATCAATCTAAAGTATATATGAGTAAACTTGGTCTGACAGTTACCAATGCT
TAATCAGTGAGGCACCTATCTCAGCGATCTGTCTATTTCGTTCATCCATAGTTGCCTGACTCCCCGTCGT
GTAGATAACTACGATACGGGAGGGCTTACCATCTGGCCCCAGTGCTGCAATGATACCGCGAGACCCACGC
TCACCGGCTCCAGATTTATCAGCAATAAACCAGCCAGCCGGAAGGGCCGAGCGCAGAAGTGGTCCTGCAA
CTTTATCCGCCTCCATCCAGTCTATTAATTGTTGCCGGGAAGCTAGAGTAAGTAGTTCGCCAGTTAATAG
TTTGCGCAACGTTGTTGCCATTGCTACAGGCATCGTGGTGTCACGCTCGTCGTTTGGTATGGCTTCATTC
AGCTCCGGTTCCCAACGATCAAGGCGAGTTACATGATCCCCCATGTTGTGCAAAAAAGCGGTTAGCTCCT
TCGGTCCTCCGATCGTTGTCAGAAGTAAGTTGGCCGCAGTGTTATCACTCATGGTTATGGCAGCACTGCA
TAATTCTCTTACTGTCATGCCATCCGTAAGATGCTTTTCTGTGACTGGTGAGTACTCAACCAAGTCATTC
TGAGAATAGTGTATGCGGCGACCGAGTTGCTCTTGCCCGGCGTCAATACGGGATAATACCGCGCCACATA
GCAGAACTTTAAAAGTGCTCATCATTGGAAAACGTTCTTCGGGGCGAAAACTCTCAAGGATCTTACCGCT
GTTGAGATCCAGTTCGATGTAACCCACTCGTGCACCCAACTGATCTTCAGCATCTTTTACTTTCACCAGC
GTTTCTGGGTGAGCAAAAACAGGAAGGCAAAATGCCGCAAAAAAGGGAATAAGGGCGACACGGAAATGTT
GAATACTCATACTCTTCCTTTTTCAATATTATTGAAGCATTTATCAGGGTTATTGTCTCATGAGCGGATA
CATATTTGAATGTATTTAGAAAAATAAACAAATAGGGGTTCCGCGCACATTTCCCCGAAAAGTGCCACCT
GACG
Features (pLannotate 1.2.2; 36 found; start..end, strand, type, name):
     30..82      -  misc_feature   bom (fragment): basis of mobility region from pBR322
    237..616     +  enhancer       CMV enhancer: human cytomegalovirus immediate early enhancer
    617..816     +  promoter       CMV promoter: human cytomegalovirus (CMV) immediate early promoter
    834..1014    +  LTR            5' LTR (truncated): truncated 5' long terminal repeat (LTR) from HIV-1
   1061..1186    +  misc_feature   HIV-1 Ψ: packaging signal of human immunodeficiency virus type 1
   1170..1533    +  CDS            HIV-1 gag (fragment): gag protein from human immunodeficiency virus 1; gag
   1679..1912    +  misc_feature   RRE: The Rev response element (RRE) of HIV-1 allows for Rev-dependent mRNA export from the nucleus to the cytoplasm.
   2289..2389    +  CDS            Rev (fragment): human immunodeficiency virus 1 (HIV-1) Rev protein; rev; enhances nuclear export of unspliced and incompletely spliced viral mRNAs
   2439..2556    +  misc_feature   cPPT/CTS: central polypurine tract and central termination sequence of HIV-1
   2605..2623    +  CDS            small t antigen (fragment): SV40 (simian virus 40) small t antigen
   2649..2860    +  promoter       EF-1α core promoter: core promoter for human elongation factor EF-1α
   2937..7038    +  CDS            dCas9 (fragment): catalytically dead mutant of the Cas9 endonuclease from the Streptococcus pyogenes Type II CRISPR/Cas system RNA-guided DNA-binding protein that lacks endonuclease activity due to the D10A mutation in the RuvC catalytic domain and the N863A mutation in the HNH catalytic domain
   7140..9170    +  CDS            gag-pol (fragment): POL_MLVMS - Experimental evidence at protein level: Swiss-Prot protein existence level 1. [Integrase]: Catalyzes viral DNA integration into the host chromosome, by performing a series of DNA cutting and joining reactions. This enzyme activity takes place after virion entry into a cell and reverse transcription of the RNA genome in dsDNA. The first step in the integration process is 3' processing. This step requires a complex comprising the viral genome, matrix protein and integrase. This complex is called the pre-integration complex (PIC). The integrase protein removes 2 nucleotides from each
   9339..11594   +  CDS            MLH1: MLH1_HUMAN - Also known as COCA2. Experimental evidence at protein level: Swiss-Prot protein existence level 1. Heterodimerizes with PMS2 to form MutL alpha, a component of the post-replicative DNA mismatch repair system (MMR). DNA repair is initiated by MutS alpha (MSH2-MSH6) or MutS beta (MSH2-MSH3) binding to a dsDNA mismatch, then MutL alpha is recruited to the heteroduplex. Assembly of the MutL-MutS-heteroduplex ternary complex in presence of RFC and PCNA is sufficient to activate endonuclease activity of PMS2. It introduces single-strand breaks near the mismatch and thus generates new en
  11661..12059   +  CDS            BSD: blasticidin S deaminase; Aspergillus terreus BSD; confers resistance to blasticidin
  12096..12117   +  misc_feature   MCS (fragment): pBluescript multiple cloning site
  12120..12708   +  misc_feature   WPRE: woodchuck hepatitis virus posttranscriptional regulatory element
  12645..13226   +  CDS            nef (fragment): NEF_HV1H2 - Experimental evidence at protein level: Swiss-Prot protein existence level 1. Extracellular Nef protein targets CD4(+) T-lymphocytes for apoptosis by interacting with CXCR4 surface receptors. From Human immunodeficiency virus type 1 group M subtype B (isolate HXB2) (HIV-1).
  13233..13413   +  LTR            5' LTR (truncated): truncated 5' long terminal repeat (LTR) from HIV-1
  13445..13669   +  polyA_signal   bGH poly(A) signal: bovine growth hormone polyadenylation signal
  13673..13694   +  promoter       SV40 promoter (fragment): SV40 enhancer and early promoter
  13715..14143   +  rep_origin     f1 ori (sequence partly withheld): f1 bacteriophage origin of replication; arrow indicates direction of (+) strand synthesis
  14170..14241   +  promoter       SV40 promoter (fragment): SV40 enhancer and early promoter
  14242..14313   +  promoter       SV40 promoter (fragment): SV40 enhancer and early promoter
  14317..14451   +  rep_origin     SV40 ori: SV40 origin of replication
  14513..14560   +  promoter       EM7 promoter: synthetic bacterial promoter&nbsp
  14579..14953   +  CDS            BleoR: antibiotic-binding protein; Sh ble from Streptoalloteichus hindustanus; confers resistance to bleomycin, phleomycin, and Zeocin™
  14963..15088   +  CDS            ble (fragment): BLE_KLEPN - Experimental evidence at protein level: Swiss-Prot protein existence level 1. Binding protein with a strong affinity to the bleomycin family of antibiotics. Binds to CL990; an antimitotic-antibiotic compound. From Klebsiella pneumoniae.
  15083..15204   +  polyA_signal   SV40 poly(A) signal: SV40 polyadenylation signal
  15275..15297   -  protein_bind   lac operator (fragment): The lac repressor binds to the lac operator to inhibit transcription in E. coli. This inhibition can be relieved by adding lactose or isopropyl-β-D-thiogalactopyranoside (IPTG). lac repressor encoded by lacI
  15301..15331   -  promoter       lac promoter: promoter for the E. coli lac operon
  15346..15367   -  protein_bind   CAP binding site: CAP binding activates transcription in the presence of cAMP. E. coli catabolite activator protein
  15380..15472   -  CDS            lacI (fragment): lac repressor; lacI; The lac repressor binds to the lac operator to inhibit transcription in E. coli. This inhibition can be relieved by adding lactose or isopropyl-β-D-thiogalactopyranoside (IPTG).
  15655..16243   -  rep_origin     ori: high-copy-number ColE1/pMB1/pBR322/pUC origin of replication
  16414..17274   -  CDS            AmpR: β-lactamase; bla; confers resistance to ampicillin, carbenicillin, and related antibiotics
  17275..17379   -  promoter       AmpR promoter: bla
