[The description below was written by a language model from this plasmid's Addgene catalogue record and pLannotate feature annotations shown in this document.]
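Description:
pLenti_PEmax-2A-MLH1dn-2A-BSD is a 17.4 kb third-generation-style lentiviral transfer plasmid for stable delivery of a prime editing system into mammalian cells. It was built by Gibson cloning on the pLenti-PE2-BSD backbone, with part of the payload derived from a CMV-driven PEmax-P2A-hMLH1dn plasmid. In bacteria it is maintained through a high-copy ColE1/pUC origin and ampicillin resistance. The backbone also carries an f1 origin, an SV40 origin and an EM7-driven bleomycin/Zeocin resistance cassette, all located outside the packaged region. A CMV enhancer/promoter fused to a truncated HIV-1 5' LTR drives genomic RNA production in packaging cells. It is followed by the Ψ packaging signal, RRE and cPPT/CTS. A WPRE and a second truncated LTR with a bGH polyadenylation signal sit downstream of the cargo.

The payload is a single open reading frame expressed from the compact EF-1α core promoter. It encodes PEmax, a fusion of *Streptococcus pyogenes* Cas9 to Moloney murine leukemia virus reverse transcriptase. The automated annotation labels these as a dCas9 fragment and a gag-pol fragment, but prime editors use a nickase form of Cas9. PEmax is flanked by SV40 bipartite nuclear localisation signals, with an additional C-terminal c-Myc NLS. According to the construct name, 2A peptide sequences then separate it from MLH1dn, a dominant-negative human MLH1 that dampens mismatch repair to raise prime editing efficiency, and from blasticidin S deaminase. Transduced cells can therefore be selected with blasticidin and co-express all three proteins. No pegRNA cassette is annotated, so guides must be supplied separately. The associated work used the construct for pooled prime editing screens of human genetic variants.
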