Addgene plasmid #234072: pLenti_PEmax-2A-MLH1dn-2A-BSD
Purpose: For lentiviral expression of PEmax with MLH1dn and blasticidin resistance
Depositing lab: Greg Findlay. Depositing organization: Francis Crick Institute. Publication: High-throughput screening of human genetic variants by pooled prime editing. Herger M, Kajba CM, Buckley M, Cunha A, Strom M, Findlay GM. Cell Genom. 2025 Mar 18:100814. doi: 10.1016/j.xgen.2025.100814. PubMed 40120586.
Backbone
  Vector backbone: pLenti-PE2-BSD
  Backbone manufacturer: Hyongbum Kim, Addgene plasmid #161514
  Backbone size w/o insert (bp): 8693
  Vector type: Mammalian Expression, Lentiviral, CRISPR
  Selectable markers: Blasticidin
Growth in bacteria
  Bacterial resistance: Ampicillin, 100 μg/mL
  Growth temperature: 30°C
  Growth strain: NEB Stable
  Copy number: High Copy
Gene/Insert
  Gene/Insert name: PEmax-2A-MLH1dn
  Species: Synthetic; SpCas9 is from Streptococcus pyogenes; MMLV-RT is from the Moloney murine leukemia virus; MLH1dn is from Homo sapiens
  Insert size (bp): 8715
  Promoter: EF-1α core promoter
  Tag / fusion protein: SV40 bpNLS (N terminal on insert); SV40 bpNLS (C terminal on insert); c-Myc NLS (C terminal on insert)
  Cloning method: Gibson Cloning
  Sequencing primers: 5′ EFS_forward (5'-GGTCGGCAATTGATCCGGTG)
Resource information
  A portion of this plasmid was derived from a plasmid made by: David Liu (pCMV-PEmax-P2A-hMLH1dn, Addgene plasmid #174828)
Terms and licenses: Academic/Nonprofit Terms; Industry Terms: Not Available to Industry
Depositor comments: Please visit https://doi.org/10.1101/2024.04.01.587366 for bioRxiv preprint.
How to cite: pLenti_PEmax-2A-MLH1dn-2A-BSD was a gift from Greg Findlay (Addgene plasmid # 234072 ; http://n2t.net/addgene:234072 ; RRID:Addgene_234072)
